>Addgene plasmid #23836 | pDONR223-MAPK6 | addgene full sequence | sequence record 257404 | Addgene NGS Result
CTTTCCTGCGTTATCCCCTGATTCTGTGGATAACCGTATTACCGCCTTTGAGTGAGCTGATACCGCTCGC
CGCAGCCGAACGACCGAGCGCAGCGAGTCAGTGAGCGAGGAAGCGGAAGAGCGCCCAATACGCAAACCGC
CTCTCCCCGCGCGTTGGCCGATTCATTAATGCAGCTGGCACGACAGGTTTCCCGACTGGAAAGCGGGCAG
TGAGCGCAACGCAATTAATACGCGTACCGCTAGCCAGGAAGAGTTTGTAGAAACGCAAAAAGGCCATCCG
TCAGGATGGCCTTCTGCTTAGTTTGATGCCTGGCAGTTTATGGCGGGCGTCCTGCCCGCCACCCTCCGGG
CCGTTGCTTCACAACGTTCAAATCCGCTCCCGGCGGATTTGTCCTACTCAGGAGAGCGTTCACCGACAAA
CAACAGATAAAACGAAAGGCCCAGTCTTCCGACTGAGCCTTTCGTTTTATTTGATGCCTGGCAGTTCCCT
ACTCTCGCGTTAACGCTAGCATGGATGTTTTCCCAGTCACGACGTTGTAAAACGACGGCCAGTCTTAAGC
TCGGGCCCCAAATAATGATTTTATTTTGACTGATAGTGACCTGTTCGTTGCAACAAATTGATGAGCAATG
CTTTTTTATAATGCCAACTTTGTACAAAAAAGTTGGCATGGCAGAGAAATTTGAAAGTCTCATGAACATT
CATGGTTTTGATCTGGGTTCTAGGTATATGGACTTAAAACCATTGGGTTGTGGAGGCAATGGCTTGGTTT
TTTCTGCTGTAGACAATGACTGTGACAAAAGAGTAGCCATCAAGAAAATTGTCCTTACTGATCCCCAGAG
TGTCAAACATGCTCTACGTGAAATCAAAATTATTAGAAGACTTGACCATGATAACATTGTGAAAGTGTTT
GAGATTCTTGGTCCCAGTGGAAGCCAATTAACAGACGATGTGGGCTCTCTTACGGAACTGAACAGTGTTT
ACATTGTTCAGGAGTACATGGAGACAGACTTGGCTAATGTGCTGGAGCAGGGCCCTTTACTGGAAGAGCA
TGCCAGGCTTTTCATGTATCAGCTGCTACGGGGGCTCAAGTATATTCACTCTGCAAATGTACTGCACAGA
GATCTCAAACCAGCTAATCTTTTCATTAATACGGAAGACTTGGTGCTGAAGATAGGTGACTTTGGTCTTG
CACGGATCATGGATCCTCATTATTCCCATAAGGGTCATCTTTCTGAAGGATTGGTTACTAAATGGTACAG
ATCTCCACGTCTTTTACTTTCTCCTAATAATTATACTAAAGCCATTGACATGTGGGCTGCAGGCTGCATC
TTTGCTGAAATGCTGACTGGTAAAACCCTTTTTGCAGGTGCACATGAACTTGAACAGATGCAGCTGATTT
TAGAATCTATTCCTGTTGTACATGAGGAAGATCGTCAGGAGCTTCTCAGCGTAATTCCAGTTTACATTAG
AAATGACATGACTGAGCCACACAAACCTTTAACTCAGCTGCTTCCAGGAATTAGTCGAGAAGCAGTGGAT
TTCCTGGAACAAATTTTGACATTTAGCCCCATGGATCGGTTAACAGCAGAAGAAGCACTCTCCCATCCTT
ACATGAGCATATATTCTTTTCCAATGGATGAGCCAATTTCAAGCCATCCTTTTCATATTGAAGATGAAGT
TGATGATATTTTGCTTATGGATGAAACTCACAGTCACATTTATAACTGGGAAAGGTATCATGATTGTCAG
TTTTCAGAGCATGATTGGCCTGTACATAACAACTTTGATATTGATGAAGTTCAGCTTGATCCAAGAGCTC
TGTCCGATGTCACTGATGAAGAAGAAGTACAAGTTGATCCCCGAAAATATTTGGATGGAGATCGGGAAAA
GTATCTGGAGGATCCTGCTTTTGATACCAATTACTCTACTGAGCCTTGTTGGCAATACTCAGATCATCAT
GAAAACAAATATTGTGATCTGGAGTGTAGCCATACTTGTAACTACAAAACGAGGTCATCATCATATTTAG
ATAACTTAGTTTGGAGAGAGAGTGAAGTTAACCATTACTATGAACCCAAGCTTATTATAGATCTTTCCAA
TTGGAAAGAACAAAGCAAAGAAAAATCTGATAAGAAAGGCAAATCAAAATGTGAAAGGAATGGATTGGTT
AAAGCCCAGATAGCGCTAGAGGAAGCATCACAGCAACTGGCTGGAAAAGAAAGGGAAAAGAATCAGGGAT
TTGATTTTGATTCCTTTATTGCAGGAACTATTCAGCTTAGTTCCCAGCATGAGCCTACTGATGTTGTTGA
TAAATTAAATGACTTGAATAGCTCAGTGTCCCAACTAGAATTGAAAAGTTTGATATCAAAGTCAGTAAGC
CAAGAAAAACAGGAAAAAGGAATGGCAAATCTGGCTCAATTAGAAGCCTTGTACCAGTCTTCTTGGGACA
GCCAGTTTGTGAGTGGTGGGGAGGACTGTTTTTTCATAAATCAGTTTTGTGAGGTAAGGAAGGATGAACA
AGTTGAGAAGGAAAACACTTACACTAGTTACTTGGACAAGTTCTTTAGCAGGAAAGAAGATACTGAAATG
CTAGAAACTGAGCCAGTAGAGGATGGGAAGCTTGGGGAGAGAGGACATGAGGAAGGATTTCTGAACAACA
GTGGGGAGTTCCTCTTTAACAAGCAGCTCGAGTCCATAGGCATCCCACAGTTTCACAGTCCAGTTGGGTC
ACCACTTAAGTCAATACAGGCCACATTAACACCTTCTGCTATGAAATCTTCCCCTCAAATTCCTCATCAA
ACATACAGCAGCATTCTGAAACATCTGAACTACCCAACTTTCTTGTACAAAGTTGGCATTATAAGAAAGC
ATTGCTTATCAATTTGTTGCAACGAACAGGTCACTATCAGTCAAAATAAAATCATTATTTGCCATCCAGC
TGATATCCCCTATAGTGAGTCGTATTACATGGTCATAGCTGTTTCCTGGCAGCTCTGGCCCGTGTCTCAA
AATCTCTGATGTTACATTGCACAAGATAAAAATATATCATCATGCCTCCTCTAGACCAGCCAGGACAGAA
ATGCCTCGACTTCGCTGCTACCCAAGGTTGCCGGGTGACGCACACCGTGGAAACGGATGAAGGCACGAAC
CCAGTGGACATAAGCCTGTTCGGTTCGTAAGCTGTAATGCAAGTAGCGTATGCGCTCACGCAACTGGTCC
AGAACCTTGACCGAACGCAGCGGTGGTAACGGCGCAGTGGCGGTTTTCATGGCTTGTTATGACTGTTTTT
TTGGGGTACAGTCTATGCCTCGGGCATCCAAGCAGCAAGCGCGTTACGCCGTGGGTCGATGTTTGATGTT
ATGGAGCAGCAACGATGTTACGCAGCAGGGCAGTCGCCCTAAAACAAAGTTAAACATTATGAGGGAAGCG
GTGATCGCCGAAGTATCGACTCAACTATCAGAGGTAGTTGGCGTCATCGAGCGCCATCTCGAACCGACGT
TGCTGGCCGTACATTTGTACGGCTCCGCAGTGGATGGCGGCCTGAAGCCACACAGTGATATTGATTTGCT
GGTTACGGTGACCGTAAGGCTTGATGAAACAACGCGGCGAGCTTTGATCAACGACCTTTTGGAAACTTCG
GCTTCCCCTGGAGAGAGCGAGATTCTCCGCGCTGTAGAAGTCACCATTGTTGTGCACGACGACATCATTC
CGTGGCGTTATCCAGCTAAGCGCGAACTGCAATTTGGAGAATGGCAGCGCAATGACATTCTTGCAGGTAT
CTTCGAGCCAGCCACGATCGACATTGATCTGGCTATCTTGCTGACAAAAGCAAGAGAACATAGCGTTGCC
TTGGTAGGTCCAGCGGCGGAGGAACTCTTTGATCCGGTTCCTGAACAGGATCTATTTGAGGCGCTAAATG
AAACCTTAACGCTATGGAACTCGCCGCCCGACTGGGCTGGCGATGAGCGAAATGTAGTGCTTACGTTGTC
CCGCATTTGGTACAGCGCAGTAACCGGCAAAATCGCGCCGAAGGATGTCGCTGCCGACTGGGCAATGGAG
CGCCTGCCGGCCCAGTATCAGCCCGTCATACTTGAAGCTAGACAGGCTTATCTTGGACAAGAAGAAGATC
GCTTGGCCTCGCGCGCAGATCAGTTGGAAGAATTTGTCCACTACGTGAAAGGCGAGATCACCAAGGTAGT
CGGCAAATAACCCTCGAGCCACCCATGACCAAAATCCCTTAACGTGAGTTACGCGTCGTTCCACTGAGCG
TCAGACCCCGTAGAAAAGATCAAAGGATCTTCTTGAGATCCTTTTTTTCTGCGCGTAATCTGCTGCTTGC
AAACAAAAAAACCACCGCTACCAGCGGTGGTTTGTTTGCCGGATCAAGAGCTACCAACTCTTTTTCCGAA
GGTAACTGGCTTCAGCAGAGCGCAGATACCAAATACTGTTCTTCTAGTGTAGCCGTAGTTAGGCCACCAC
TTCAAGAACTCTGTAGCACCGCCTACATACCTCGCTCTGCTAATCCTGTTACCAGTGGCTGCTGCCAGTG
GCGATAAGTCGTGTCTTACCGGGTTGGACTCAAGACGATAGTTACCGGATAAGGCGCAGCGGTCGGGCTG
AACGGGGGGTTCGTGCACACAGCCCAGCTTGGAGCGAACGACCTACACCGAACTGAGATACCTACAGCGT
GAGCTATGAGAAAGCGCCACGCTTCCCGAAGGGAGAAAGGCGGACAGGTATCCGGTAAGCGGCAGGGTCG
GAACAGGAGAGCGCACGAGGGAGCTTCCAGGGGGAAACGCCTGGTATCTTTATAGTCCTGTCGGGTTTCG
CCACCTCTGACTTGAGCGTCGATTTTTGTGATGCTCGTCAGGGGGGCGGAGCCTATGGAAAAACGCCAGC
AACGCGGCCTTTTTACGGTTCCTGGCCTTTTGCTGGCCTTTTGCTCACATGTT
Features (pLannotate 1.2.2; 12 found; start..end, strand, type, name):
    121..213     +  CDS            lacI (fragment): lac repressor; lacI; The lac repressor binds to the lac operator to inhibit transcription in E. coli. This inhibition can be relieved by adding lactose or isopropyl-β-D-thiogalactopyranoside (IPTG).
    268..295     -  terminator     rrnB T2 terminator: transcription terminator T2 from the E. coli rrnB gene
    427..470     +  terminator     rrnB T1 terminator: Escherichia coli rrnB; transcription terminator T1 from the E. coli rrnB gene
    517..553     -  CDS            lacZα (fragment): LacZα fragment of β-galactosidase; lacZ fragment
    570..665     +  protein_bind   attL3: mutant version of attL; recombination site for the Gateway® LR reaction LR Clonase™
    668..2830    +  CDS            MAPK6: MK06_HUMAN - Also known as ERK3, PRKM6. Experimental evidence at protein level: Swiss-Prot protein existence level 1. Atypical MAPK protein. Phosphorylates microtubule-associated protein 2 (MAP2) and MAPKAPK5. The precise role of the complex formed with MAPKAPK5 is still unclear, but the complex follows a complex set of phosphorylation events: upon interaction with atypical MAPKAPK5, ERK3/MAPK6 is phosphorylated at Ser-189 and then mediates phosphorylation and activation of MAPKAPK5, which in turn phosphorylates ERK3/MAPK6. May promote entry in the cell cycle (By similarity). From Homo sapiens
   2832..2931    -  protein_bind   attL2: mutant version of attL; recombination site for the Gateway® LR reaction LR Clonase™
   2949..2967    -  promoter       T7 promoter: promoter for bacteriophage T7 RNA polymerase
   3157..3180    +  promoter       Pc promoter (fragment): intI1 (promoter lies within the coding sequence); class 1 integron promoter
   3356..3412    +  CDS            GmR (fragment): gentamycin acetyltransferase; aacC1; confers resistance to gentamycin
   3419..4210    +  CDS            SmR: aminoglycoside adenylyltransferase (Murphy, 1985); aadA; confers resistance to spectinomycin and streptomycin
   4303..4891    +  rep_origin     ori: high-copy-number ColE1/pMB1/pBR322/pUC origin of replication
