[The description below was written by a language model from this plasmid's Addgene catalogue record and pLannotate feature annotations shown in this document.]
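Description:
pDONR223-MAPK6 is a Gateway entry clone built in the pDONR223 donor backbone, carrying the open reading frame of human MAPK6 (also known as ERK3, PRKM6 or p97MAPK), an atypical MAP kinase that forms a mutually phosphorylating complex with MAPKAPK5. The plasmid is maintained in E. coli through a high-copy ColE1/pUC-type origin and selected with spectinomycin via the aadA aminoglycoside adenylyltransferase gene (SmR). Short annotated fragments of an integron Pc promoter and a gentamicin resistance gene lie just upstream of this marker. The sequenced plasmid is 4,953 nt. This is smaller than the listed empty backbone plus insert, as expected when BP recombination replaces the donor vector's own cassette with the ORF.

The MAPK6 coding sequence of about 2.16 kb sits between two attL recombination sites (annotated by the software as attL3 and attL2), which allow transfer by LR recombination into any compatible destination vector. rrnB T1 and T2 terminators upstream of the cassette insulate it from read-through transcription. A T7 promoter lies beyond the downstream attL site, pointing back toward the insert, and small lacI and lacZα fragments are backbone remnants. No eukaryotic promoter is annotated, and the depositor notes that the plasmid should not be transfected directly.

The ORF lacks a stop codon, so recombination into a destination vector can add a C-terminal epitope tag and a stop codon in frame. The depositor points to a set of custom lentiviral destination vectors for mammalian expression. The clone belongs to a kit of ORFs and is associated with a study of resistance to RAF inhibition through MAP kinase pathway reactivation.
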