Addgene plasmid #23836: pDONR223-MAPK6
Depositing lab: William Hahn & David Root. Depositing organization: Dana-Farber Cancer Institute. Publication: COT drives resistance to RAF inhibition through MAP kinase pathway reactivation. Johannessen CM, Boehm JS, Kim SY, Thomas SR, Wardwell L, Johnson LA, Emery CM, Stransky N, Cogdill AP, Barretina J, Caponigro G, Hieronymus H, Murray RR, Salehi-Ashtiani K, Hill DE, Vidal M, Zhao JJ, Yang X, Alkan O, Kim S, Harris JL, Wilson CJ, Myer VE, Finan PM, Root DE, Roberts TM, Golub T, Flaherty KT, Dummer R, Weber BL, Sellers WR, Schlegel R, Wargo JA, Hahn WC, Garraway LA. Nature. 2010 Dec 16;468(7326):968-72. doi: 10.1038/nature09627 PubMed 21107320.
Backbone
  Vector backbone: pDONR223
  Backbone manufacturer: Invitrogen
  Backbone size w/o insert (bp): 5005
  Vector type: Gateway Donor vector
Growth in bacteria
  Bacterial resistance: Spectinomycin, 50 μg/mL
  Growth temperature: 37°C
  Growth strain: DH5alpha
  Copy number: High Copy
Gene/Insert
  Gene/Insert name: MAPK6 (alt name: mitogen-activated protein kinase 6)
  Species: H. sapiens (human)
  Insert size (bp): 2166
  Entrez Gene: MAPK6 (a.k.a. ERK3, HsT17250, PRKM6, p97MAPK)
  Cloning method: Gateway Cloning
  Sequencing primers: 5′ M13pUC-fwd; 3′ M13rev
Terms and licenses: Academic/Nonprofit Terms; Industry Terms: Not Available to Industry
Depositor comments: The ORF has no Stop codon. This design enables easy recombination into a destination vector to add an epitope tag of choice and Stop codon to the ORF. Do NOT use this plasmid directly for transfections. A set of 4 custom lentiviral vectors is available ( pLX301 (http://www.addgene.org/25895/) , pLX302 (http://www.addgene.org/25896/) , pLX303 (http://www.addgene.org/25897/) , pLX304 (http://www.addgene.org/25890/) ) to be used to express these ORFs in mammalian cells. These plasmids are not included in the kit and must be ordered separately.
How to cite: pDONR223-MAPK6 was a gift from William Hahn & David Root (Addgene plasmid # 23836 ; http://n2t.net/addgene:23836 ; RRID:Addgene_23836)
