>Addgene plasmid #23836 | pDONR223-MAPK6 | depositor partial sequence | sequence record 11073 | Author sequence
ATGGCAGAGAAATTTGAAAGTCTCATGAACATTCATGGTTTTGATCTGGGTTCTAGGTATATGGACTTAA
AACCATTGGGTTGTGGAGGCAATGGCTTGGTTTTTTCTGCTGTAGACAATGACTGTGACAAAAGAGTAGC
CATCAAGAAAATTGTCCTTACTGATCCCCAGAGTGTCAAACATGCTCTACGTGAAATCAAAATTATTAGA
AGACTTGACCATGATAACATTGTGAAAGTGTTTGAGATTCTTGGTCCCAGTGGAAGCCAATTAACAGACG
ATGTGGGCTCTCTTACGGAACTGAACAGTGTTTACATTGTTCAGGAGTACATGGAGACAGACTTGGCTAA
TGTGCTGGAGCAGGGCCCTTTACTGGAAGAGCATGCCAGGCTTTTCATGTATCAGCTGCTACGGGGGCTC
AAGTATATTCACTCTGCAAATGTACTGCACAGAGATCTCAAACCAGCTAATCTTTTCATTAATACGGAAG
ACTTGGTGCTGAAGATAGGTGACTTTGGTCTTGCACGGATCATGGATCCTCATTATTCCCATAAGGGTCA
TCTTTCTGAAGGATTGGTTACTAAATGGTACAGATCTCCACGTCTTTTACTTTCTCCTAATAATTATACT
AAAGCCATTGACATGTGGGCTGCAGGCTGCATCTTTGCTGAAATGCTGACTGGTAAAACCCTTTTTGCAG
GTGCACATGAACTTGAACAGATGCAGCTGATTTTAGAATCTATTCCTGTTGTACATGAGGAAGATCGTCA
GGAGCTTCTCAGCGTAATTCCAGTTTACATTAGAAATGACATGACTGAGCCACACAAACCTTTAACTCAG
CTGCTTCCAGGAATTAGTCGAGAAGCAGTGGATTTCCTGGAACAAATTTTGACATTTAGCCCCATGGATC
GGTTAACAGCAGAAGAAGCACTCTCCCATCCTTACATGAGCATATATTCTTTTCCAATGGATGAGCCAAT
TTCAAGCCATCCTTTTCATATTGAAGATGAAGTTGATGATATTTTGCTTATGGATGAAACTCACAGTCAC
ATTTATAACTGGGAAAGGTATCATGATTGTCAGTTTTCAGAGCATGATTGGCCTGTACATAACAACTTTG
ATATTGATGAAGTTCAGCTTGATCCAAGAGCTCTGTCCGATGTCACTGATGAAGAAGAAGTACAAGTTGA
TCCCCGAAAATATTTGGATGGAGATCGGGAAAAGTATCTGGAGGATCCTGCTTTTGATACCAATTACTCT
ACTGAGCCTTGTTGGCAATACTCAGATCATCATGAAAACAAATATTGTGATCTGGAGTGTAGCCATACTT
GTAACTACAAAACGAGGTCATCATCATATTTAGATAACTTAGTTTGGAGAGAGAGTGAAGTTAACCATTA
CTATGAACCCAAGCTTATTATAGATCTTTCCAATTGGAAAGAACAAAGCAAAGAAAAATCTGATAAGAAA
GGCAAATCAAAATGTGAAAGGAATGGATTGGTTAAAGCCCAGATAGCGCTAGAGGAAGCATCACAGCAAC
TGGCTGGAAAAGAAAGGGAAAAGAATCAGGGATTTGATTTTGATTCCTTTATTGCAGGAACTATTCAGCT
TAGTTCCCAGCATGAGCCTACTGATGTTGTTGATAAATTAAATGACTTGAATAGCTCAGTGTCCCAACTA
GAATTGAAAAGTTTGATATCAAAGTCAGTAAGCCAAGAAAAACAGGAAAAAGGAATGGCAAATCTGGCTC
AATTAGAAGCCTTGTACCAGTCTTCTTGGGACAGCCAGTTTGTGAGTGGTGGGGAGGACTGTTTTTTCAT
AAATCAGTTTTGTGAGGTAAGGAAGGATGAACAAGTTGAGAAGGAAAACACTTACACTAGTTACTTGGAC
AAGTTCTTTAGCAGGAAAGAAGATACTGAAATGCTAGAAACTGAGCCAGTAGAGGATGGGAAGCTTGGGG
AGAGAGGACATGAGGAAGGATTTCTGAACAACAGTGGGGAGTTCCTCTTTAACAAGCAGCTCGAGTCCAT
AGGCATCCCACAGTTTCACAGTCCAGTTGGGTCACCACTTAAGTCAATACAGGCCACATTAACACCTTCT
GCTATGAAATCTTCCCCTCAAATTCCTCATCAAACATACAGCAGCATTCTGAAACATCTGAACTAA
