>Addgene plasmid #23836 | pDONR223-MAPK6 | addgene partial sequence | sequence record 29686 | 23836 with M13pUC-fwd
TAGCTCGGGCCCAATAATGATTTTATTTTGACTGATAGTGACCTGTTCGTTGCAACAAATTGATGAGCAA
TGCTTTTTTATAATGCCAACTTTGTACAAAAAAGTTGGCATGGCAGAGAAATTTGAAAGTCTCATGAACA
TTCATGGTTTTGATCTGGGTTCTAGGTATATGGACTTAAAACCATTGGGTTGTGGAGGCAATGGCTTGGT
TTTTTCTGCTGTAGACAATGACTGTGACAAAAGAGTAGCCATCAAGAAAATTGTCCTTACTGATCCCCAG
AGTGTCAAACATGCTCTACGTGAAATCAAAATTATTAGAAGACTTGACCATGATAACATTGTGAAAGTGT
TTGAGATTCTTGGTCCCAGTGGAAGCCAATTAACAGACGATGTGGGCTCTCTTACGGAACTGAACAGTGT
TTACATTGTTCAGGAGTACATGGAGACAGACTTGGCTAATGTGCTGGAGCAGGGCCCTTTACTGGAAGAG
CATGCCAGGCTTTTCATGTATCAGCTGCTACGGGGGCTCAAGTATATTCACTCTGCAAATGTACTGCACA
GAGATCTCAAACCAGCTAATCTTTTCATTAATACGGAAGACTTGGTGCTGAAGATAGGTGACTTTGGTCT
TGCACGGATCATGGATCCTCATTATTCCCATAAGGGTCATCTTTCTGAAGGATTGGTTACTAAATGGTAC
AGATCTCCACGTCTTTTACTTTCTCCTAATAATTATACTAAAGCCATTGACATGTGGGCTGCA
